Addgene plasmid #161096: pDONR221-MPC2_STOP
Purpose: Gateway entry clone with codon-optimized ORF sequence for subcloning into custom expression vectors. Contains a STOP codon at the end of the codon-optimized ORF sequence.
Depositing lab: RESOLUTE Consortium & Giulio Superti-Furga. Depositing organization: CeMM Research Center for Molecular Medicine. Publication: The RESOLUTE consortium: unlocking SLC transporters for drug discovery. Superti-Furga G, Lackner D, Wiedmer T, Ingles-Prieto A, Barbosa B, Girardi E, Goldmann U, Gurtl B, Klavins K, Klimek C, Lindinger S, Lineiro-Retes E, Muller AC, Onstein S, Redinger G, Reil D, Sedlyarov V, Wolf G, Crawford M, Everley R, ... Steppan CM. Nat Rev Drug Discov. 2020 Jul;19(7):429-430. doi: 10.1038/d41573-020-00056-6. PubMed 32265506.
Backbone
  Vector backbone: pDONR221
  Backbone manufacturer: ThermoFisher Scientific
  Backbone size w/o insert (bp): 2550
  Vector type: Mammalian Expression
Growth in bacteria
  Bacterial resistance: Kanamycin, 50 μg/mL
  Growth temperature: 37°C
  Growth strain: NEB Stable
  Copy number: High Copy
Gene/Insert
  Gene/Insert name: MPC2 (alt name: DKFZP564B167, SLC54A2, BRP44)
  Species: H. sapiens (human)
  Insert size (bp): 384
  Entrez Gene: MPC2 (a.k.a. BRP44)
  Cloning method: Gateway Cloning
  Sequencing primers: 5′ M13-fwd; 3′ M13-rev
Terms and licenses: Academic/Nonprofit Terms; Industry Terms
Depositor comments: This plasmid contains a STOP codon at the end of the codon-optimized ORF. For the version of this plasmid that does not contain a STOP codon, please see Addgene plasmid 131930 For more information on the full Resolute plasmid collection, please see www.addgene.org/depositor-collections/re-solute/. Please provide your feedback on this plasmid to the RESOLUTE consortium by filling out their RESOLUTE repository feedback form: https://forms.office.com/Pages/ResponsePage.aspx?id=0e05yklzmkS7rjFGQL4N7z4feCLQvEJAmVcOCM_u885UN1JJRko0Ukg4TVQwNTZLOUxPQVJWT1NHUCQlQCN0PWcu
How to cite: pDONR221-MPC2_STOP was a gift from RESOLUTE Consortium & Giulio Superti-Furga (Addgene plasmid # 161096 ; http://n2t.net/addgene:161096 ; RRID:Addgene_161096)
