[The description below was written by a language model from this plasmid's Addgene catalogue record and pLannotate feature annotations shown in this document.]
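Description:
pDONR221-MPC2_STOP is a Gateway entry clone built on the pDONR221 backbone, carrying a codon-optimized open reading frame for human MPC2 (also called BRP44 or SLC54A2), a protein that mediates the uptake of pyruvate into mitochondria. The plasmid is about 2.9 kb, with an insert of roughly 384 bp. It is propagated in E. coli from a high-copy ColE1/pUC-type origin and selected with kanamycin through an aminoglycoside phosphotransferase gene. Two full sequence records, one from the depositor and one from repository sequencing, have the same length and the same ten annotated features in the same order. They differ only in where the circular numbering starts.

The ORF sits between attL1 and attL2, the recombination sites used in the Gateway LR reaction, so it can be moved directionally into any attR-containing destination vector. Although the catalogue lists the vector type as mammalian expression, no eukaryotic promoter is annotated. The only promoter called is a T7 promoter lying just outside attL2 and oriented back toward the insert. Expression in cells therefore depends on the destination vector chosen. The rrnB T1 and T2 terminators upstream of attL1 insulate the cassette from read-through transcription from the backbone, and the short lacI and lacZα fragments are backbone remnants rather than functional genes.

This version keeps a stop codon at the end of the ORF, which suits it to native or N-terminally tagged expression rather than C-terminal fusions. A companion clone lacking the stop codon exists for C-terminal fusions. The plasmid belongs to a consortium collection of solute carrier transporter clones assembled to support transporter research and drug discovery.
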