Features (pLannotate 1.2.2; 10 found; start..end, strand, type, name):
    121..213     +  CDS            lacI (fragment): lac repressor; lacI; The lac repressor binds to the lac operator to inhibit transcription in E. coli. This inhibition can be relieved by adding lactose or isopropyl-β-D-thiogalactopyranoside (IPTG).
    268..295     -  terminator     rrnB T2 terminator: transcription terminator T2 from the E. coli rrnB gene
    427..470     +  terminator     rrnB T1 terminator: Escherichia coli rrnB; transcription terminator T1 from the E. coli rrnB gene
    517..553     -  CDS            lacZα (fragment): LacZα fragment of β-galactosidase; lacZ fragment
    569..668     +  protein_bind   attL1: mutant version of attL; recombination site for the Gateway® LR reaction LR Clonase™
    674..1054    +  CDS            MPC2 (sequence withheld): MPC2_HUMAN - Also known as BRP44. Experimental evidence at protein level: Swiss-Prot protein existence level 1. Mediates the uptake of pyruvate into mitochondria. From Homo sapiens (Human).
   1059..1158    -  protein_bind   attL2: mutant version of attL; recombination site for the Gateway® LR reaction LR Clonase™
   1176..1194    -  promoter       T7 promoter: promoter for bacteriophage T7 RNA polymerase
   1328..2137    +  CDS            KanR: aminoglycoside phosphotransferase; aph(3')-Ia; confers resistance to kanamycin in bacteria or G418 (Geneticin®) in eukaryotes
   2284..2872    +  rep_origin     ori: high-copy-number ColE1/pMB1/pBR322/pUC origin of replication
>Addgene plasmid #161096 | pDONR221-MPC2_STOP | depositor full sequence | sequence record 312126 | Full Sequence
CTTTCCTGCGTTATCCCCTGATTCTGTGGATAACCGTATTACCGCCTTTGAGTGAGCTGATACCGCTCGC
CGCAGCCGAACGACCGAGCGCAGCGAGTCAGTGAGCGAGGAAGCGGAAGAGCGCCCAATACGCAAACCGC
CTCTCCCCGCGCGTTGGCCGATTCATTAATGCAGCTGGCACGACAGGTTTCCCGACTGGAAAGCGGGCAG
TGAGCGCAACGCAATTAATACGCGTACCGCTAGCCAGGAAGAGTTTGTAGAAACGCAAAAAGGCCATCCG
TCAGGATGGCCTTCTGCTTAGTTTGATGCCTGGCAGTTTATGGCGGGCGTCCTGCCCGCCACCCTCCGGG
CCGTTGCTTCACAACGTTCAAATCCGCTCCCGGCGGATTTGTCCTACTCAGGAGAGCGTTCACCGACAAA
CAACAGATAAAACGAAAGGCCCAGTCTTCCGACTGAGCCTTTCGTTTTATTTGATGCCTGGCAGTTCCCT
ACTCTCGCGTTAACGCTAGCATGGATGTTTTCCCAGTCACGACGTTGTAAAACGACGGCCAGTCTTAAGC
TCGGGCCCCAAATAATGATTTTATTTTGACTGATAGTGACCTGTTCGTTGCAACACATTGATGAGCAATG
CTTTTTTATAATGCCAACTTTGTACAAAAAAGCAGGCTCCACC
[381 nt withheld, positions 674-1054]
TAAGACCCAGCTTTCTTGTACAAAGTTGGCATTATAAGAAAGCATTGCTTATCAATTTGTTGCAACGAAC
AGGTCACTATCAGTCAAAATAAAATCATTATTTGCCATCCAGCTGATATCCCCTATAGTGAGTCGTATTA
CATGGTCATAGCTGTTTCCTGGCAGCTCTGGCCCGTGTCTCAAAATCTCTGATGTTACATTGCACAAGAT
AAAATAATATCATCATGAACAATAAAACTGTCTGCTTACATAAACAGTAATACAAGGGGTGTTATGAGCC
ATATTCAACGGGAAACGTCGAGGCCGCGATTAAATTCCAACATGGATGCTGATTTATATGGGTATAAATG
GGCTCGCGATAATGTCGGGCAATCAGGTGCGACAATCTATCGCTTGTATGGGAAGCCCGATGCGCCAGAG
TTGTTTCTGAAACATGGCAAAGGTAGCGTTGCCAATGATGTTACAGATGAGATGGTCAGACTAAACTGGC
TGACGGAATTTATGCCTCTTCCGACCATCAAGCATTTTATCCGTACTCCTGATGATGCATGGTTACTCAC
CACTGCGATCCCCGGAAAAACAGCATTCCAGGTATTAGAAGAATATCCTGATTCAGGTGAAAATATTGTT
GATGCGCTGGCAGTGTTCCTGCGCCGGTTGCATTCGATTCCTGTTTGTAATTGTCCTTTTAACAGCGATC
GCGTATTTCGTCTCGCTCAGGCGCAATCACGAATGAATAACGGTTTGGTTGATGCGAGTGATTTTGATGA
CGAGCGTAATGGCTGGCCTGTTGAACAAGTCTGGAAAGAAATGCATAAACTTTTGCCATTCTCACCGGAT
TCAGTCGTCACTCATGGTGATTTCTCACTTGATAACCTTATTTTTGACGAGGGGAAATTAATAGGTTGTA
TTGATGTTGGACGAGTCGGAATCGCAGACCGATACCAGGATCTTGCCATCCTATGGAACTGCCTCGGTGA
GTTTTCTCCTTCATTACAGAAACGGCTTTTTCAAAAATATGGTATTGATAATCCTGATATGAATAAATTG
CAGTTTCATTTGATGCTCGATGAGTTTTTCTAATCAGAATTGGTTAATTGGTTGTAACACTGGCAGAGCA
TTACGCTGACTTGACGGGACGGCGCAAGCTCATGACCAAAATCCCTTAACGTGAGTTACGCGTCGTTCCA
CTGAGCGTCAGACCCCGTAGAAAAGATCAAAGGATCTTCTTGAGATCCTTTTTTTCTGCGCGTAATCTGC
TGCTTGCAAACAAAAAAACCACCGCTACCAGCGGTGGTTTGTTTGCCGGATCAAGAGCTACCAACTCTTT
TTCCGAAGGTAACTGGCTTCAGCAGAGCGCAGATACCAAATACTGTTCTTCTAGTGTAGCCGTAGTTAGG
CCACCACTTCAAGAACTCTGTAGCACCGCCTACATACCTCGCTCTGCTAATCCTGTTACCAGTGGCTGCT
GCCAGTGGCGATAAGTCGTGTCTTACCGGGTTGGACTCAAGACGATAGTTACCGGATAAGGCGCAGCGGT
CGGGCTGAACGGGGGGTTCGTGCACACAGCCCAGCTTGGAGCGAACGACCTACACCGAACTGAGATACCT
ACAGCGTGAGCTATGAGAAAGCGCCACGCTTCCCGAAGGGAGAAAGGCGGACAGGTATCCGGTAAGCGGC
AGGGTCGGAACAGGAGAGCGCACGAGGGAGCTTCCAGGGGGAAACGCCTGGTATCTTTATAGTCCTGTCG
GGTTTCGCCACCTCTGACTTGAGCGTCGATTTTTGTGATGCTCGTCAGGGGGGCGGAGCCTATGGAAAAA
CGCCAGCAACGCGGCCTTTTTACGGTTCCTGGCCTTTTGCTGGCCTTTTGCTCACATGTT
