Features (pLannotate 1.2.2; 10 found; start..end, strand, type, name):
      1..100     +  protein_bind   attL1: mutant version of attL; recombination site for the Gateway® LR reaction LR Clonase™
    106..486     +  CDS            MPC2 (sequence withheld): MPC2_HUMAN - Also known as BRP44. Experimental evidence at protein level: Swiss-Prot protein existence level 1. Mediates the uptake of pyruvate into mitochondria. From Homo sapiens (Human).
    491..590     -  protein_bind   attL2: mutant version of attL; recombination site for the Gateway® LR reaction LR Clonase™
    608..626     -  promoter       T7 promoter: promoter for bacteriophage T7 RNA polymerase
    760..1569    +  CDS            KanR: aminoglycoside phosphotransferase; aph(3')-Ia; confers resistance to kanamycin in bacteria or G418 (Geneticin®) in eukaryotes
   1716..2304    +  rep_origin     ori: high-copy-number ColE1/pMB1/pBR322/pUC origin of replication
   2487..2579    +  CDS            lacI (fragment): lac repressor; lacI; The lac repressor binds to the lac operator to inhibit transcription in E. coli. This inhibition can be relieved by adding lactose or isopropyl-β-D-thiogalactopyranoside (IPTG).
   2634..2661    -  terminator     rrnB T2 terminator: transcription terminator T2 from the E. coli rrnB gene
   2793..2836    +  terminator     rrnB T1 terminator: Escherichia coli rrnB; transcription terminator T1 from the E. coli rrnB gene
   2883..2919    -  CDS            lacZα (fragment): LacZα fragment of β-galactosidase; lacZ fragment
>Addgene plasmid #161096 | pDONR221-MPC2_STOP | addgene full sequence | sequence record 354277 | Addgene NGS Result
CAAATAATGATTTTATTTTGACTGATAGTGACCTGTTCGTTGCAACACATTGATGAGCAATGCTTTTTTA
TAATGCCAACTTTGTACAAAAAAGCAGGCTCCACC
[381 nt withheld, positions 106-486]
TAAGACCCAGCTTTCTTGTACAAAGTTGGCATTATAAGAAAGCATTGCTTATCAATTTGTTGCAACGAAC
AGGTCACTATCAGTCAAAATAAAATCATTATTTGCCATCCAGCTGATATCCCCTATAGTGAGTCGTATTA
CATGGTCATAGCTGTTTCCTGGCAGCTCTGGCCCGTGTCTCAAAATCTCTGATGTTACATTGCACAAGAT
AAAAATATATCATCATGAACAATAAAACTGTCTGCTTACATAAACAGTAATACAAGGGGTGTTATGAGCC
ATATTCAACGGGAAACGTCGAGGCCGCGATTAAATTCCAACATGGATGCTGATTTATATGGGTATAAATG
GGCTCGCGATAATGTCGGGCAATCAGGTGCGACAATCTATCGCTTGTATGGGAAGCCCGATGCGCCAGAG
TTGTTTCTGAAACATGGCAAAGGTAGCGTTGCCAATGATGTTACAGATGAGATGGTCAGACTAAACTGGC
TGACGGAATTTATGCCTCTTCCGACCATCAAGCATTTTATCCGTACTCCTGATGATGCATGGTTACTCAC
CACTGCGATCCCCGGAAAAACAGCATTCCAGGTATTAGAAGAATATCCTGATTCAGGTGAAAATATTGTT
GATGCGCTGGCAGTGTTCCTGCGCCGGTTGCATTCGATTCCTGTTTGTAATTGTCCTTTTAACAGCGATC
GCGTATTTCGTCTCGCTCAGGCGCAATCACGAATGAATAACGGTTTGGTTGATGCGAGTGATTTTGATGA
CGAGCGTAATGGCTGGCCTGTTGAACAAGTCTGGAAAGAAATGCATAAACTTTTGCCATTCTCACCGGAT
TCAGTCGTCACTCATGGTGATTTCTCACTTGATAACCTTATTTTTGACGAGGGGAAATTAATAGGTTGTA
TTGATGTTGGACGAGTCGGAATCGCAGACCGATACCAGGATCTTGCCATCCTATGGAACTGCCTCGGTGA
GTTTTCTCCTTCATTACAGAAACGGCTTTTTCAAAAATATGGTATTGATAATCCTGATATGAATAAATTG
CAGTTTCATTTGATGCTCGATGAGTTTTTCTAATCAGAATTGGTTAATTGGTTGTAACACTGGCAGAGCA
TTACGCTGACTTGACGGGACGGCGCAAGCTCATGACCAAAATCCCTTAACGTGAGTTACGCGTCGTTCCA
CTGAGCGTCAGACCCCGTAGAAAAGATCAAAGGATCTTCTTGAGATCCTTTTTTTCTGCGCGTAATCTGC
TGCTTGCAAACAAAAAAACCACCGCTACCAGCGGTGGTTTGTTTGCCGGATCAAGAGCTACCAACTCTTT
TTCCGAAGGTAACTGGCTTCAGCAGAGCGCAGATACCAAATACTGTTCTTCTAGTGTAGCCGTAGTTAGG
CCACCACTTCAAGAACTCTGTAGCACCGCCTACATACCTCGCTCTGCTAATCCTGTTACCAGTGGCTGCT
GCCAGTGGCGATAAGTCGTGTCTTACCGGGTTGGACTCAAGACGATAGTTACCGGATAAGGCGCAGCGGT
CGGGCTGAACGGGGGGTTCGTGCACACAGCCCAGCTTGGAGCGAACGACCTACACCGAACTGAGATACCT
ACAGCGTGAGCTATGAGAAAGCGCCACGCTTCCCGAAGGGAGAAAGGCGGACAGGTATCCGGTAAGCGGC
AGGGTCGGAACAGGAGAGCGCACGAGGGAGCTTCCAGGGGGAAACGCCTGGTATCTTTATAGTCCTGTCG
GGTTTCGCCACCTCTGACTTGAGCGTCGATTTTTGTGATGCTCGTCAGGGGGGCGGAGCCTATGGAAAAA
CGCCAGCAACGCGGCCTTTTTACGGTTCCTGGCCTTTTGCTGGCCTTTTGCTCACATGTTCTTTCCTGCG
TTATCCCCTGATTCTGTGGATAACCGTATTACCGCCTTTGAGTGAGCTGATACCGCTCGCCGCAGCCGAA
CGACCGAGCGCAGCGAGTCAGTGAGCGAGGAAGCGGAAGAGCGCCCAATACGCAAACCGCCTCTCCCCGC
GCGTTGGCCGATTCATTAATGCAGCTGGCACGACAGGTTTCCCGACTGGAAAGCGGGCAGTGAGCGCAAC
GCAATTAATACGCGTACCGCTAGCCAGGAAGAGTTTGTAGAAACGCAAAAAGGCCATCCGTCAGGATGGC
CTTCTGCTTAGTTTGATGCCTGGCAGTTTATGGCGGGCGTCCTGCCCGCCACCCTCCGGGCCGTTGCTTC
ACAACGTTCAAATCCGCTCCCGGCGGATTTGTCCTACTCAGGAGAGCGTTCACCGACAAACAACAGATAA
AACGAAAGGCCCAGTCTTCCGACTGAGCCTTTCGTTTTATTTGATGCCTGGCAGTTCCCTACTCTCGCGT
TAACGCTAGCATGGATGTTTTCCCAGTCACGACGTTGTAAAACGACGGCCAGTCTTAAGCTCGGGCCC
