>Addgene plasmid #161096 | pDONR221-MPC2_STOP | depositor partial sequence | sequence record 312127 | Codon-optimized ORF of MPC2
[381 nt withheld, positions 1-381]
TAA
